Addgene plasmid #227256: qTAG-C-mStayGold-EFS-Puro
Depositing lab: Laurence Pelletier. Publication: qTAG: an adaptable plasmid scaffold for CRISPR-based endogenous tagging. Philip R, Sharma A, Matellan L, Erpf AC, Hsu WH, Tkach JM, Wyatt HDM, Pelletier L. EMBO J. 2024 Dec 12. doi: 10.1038/s44318-024-00337-5. PubMed 39668248.
Backbone
  Vector backbone: pUC19
  Backbone manufacturer: Invitrogen
  Backbone size (bp): 2686
  Vector type: Mammalian Expression, CRISPR ; Donor Cassette
  Selectable markers: Puromycin
Growth in bacteria
  Bacterial resistance: Ampicillin, 100 μg/mL
  Growth temperature: 37°C
  Growth strain: DH5alpha
  Copy number: High Copy
Gene/Insert
  Gene/Insert name: None
Terms and licenses: Academic/Nonprofit Terms; Industry Terms: Not Available to Industry
How to cite: qTAG-C-mStayGold-EFS-Puro was a gift from Laurence Pelletier (Addgene plasmid # 227256 ; http://n2t.net/addgene:227256 ; RRID:Addgene_227256)
