[The description below was written by a language model from this plasmid's Addgene catalogue record and pLannotate feature annotations shown in this document.]
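Description:
qTAG-C-mStayGold-EFS-Puro is a 4,650-nt donor-cassette plasmid from the qTAG scaffold series for CRISPR-based endogenous tagging in mammalian cells. It is built on pUC19 and is propagated in E. coli at high copy from the ColE1/pUC origin, with ampicillin selection provided by β-lactamase under its own promoter. Remnants of the pUC19 lac region (lacZα fragment, lac promoter, operator and CAP site) flank the cassette and are backbone leftovers rather than functional payload.

No gene insert is recorded, which fits a generic template. The name indicates a C-terminal tagging cassette carrying the fluorescent protein mStayGold. The automated feature table does not annotate an mStayGold coding sequence, but an unannotated stretch of roughly 800 nt lies between the lacZα fragment and the first lox site, where the tag would be expected. Downstream, a lox71 site is followed by an SV40 polyadenylation signal (with short adjoining SV40 T-antigen fragments that are part of that region). Next come the EF-1α core promoter (EFS), which drives puromycin N-acetyltransferase, and a lox66 site. The SV40 poly(A) would presumably terminate the tagged transcript, while the independent EFS-Puro unit allows puromycin enrichment of edited cells regardless of target-gene expression. No separate polyadenylation signal is annotated after the PuroR sequence. The flanking lox71/lox66 mutant sites allow Cre recombinase to act on the intervening selection segment afterwards, which suggests marker removal.

No homology arms are recorded, so locus-specific arms would have to be added by the user for a chosen target. The record does not detail the cloning sites or any linker sequences.
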