Features (pLannotate 1.2.2; 17 found; start..end, strand, type, name):
    137..236     +  misc_feature   bom (fragment): basis of mobility region from pBR322
    242..399     -  CDS            lacZα (fragment): LacZα fragment of β-galactosidase; lacZ fragment
   1200..1233    +  protein_bind   lox71: Left element (LE) mutant of loxP (Araki et al., 2010). Cre-mediated recombination occurs in the 8-bp core sequence (GCATACAT). Cre recombinase
   1247..1332    +  CDS            large T antigen (fragment): large T antigen from SV40 (simian virus 40)
   1355..1476    +  polyA_signal   SV40 poly(A) signal: SV40 polyadenylation signal
   1483..1500    +  CDS            small t antigen (fragment): SV40 (simian virus 40) small t antigen
   1526..1737    +  promoter       EF-1α core promoter: core promoter for human elongation factor EF-1α
   1748..2344    +  CDS            PuroR (fragment): puromycin N-acetyltransferase; pac from Streptomyces; confers resistance to puromycin
   2351..2384    +  protein_bind   lox66: Right element (RE) mutant of loxP (Araki et al., 2010). Cre-mediated recombination occurs in the 8-bp core sequence (GCATACAT). Cre recombinase
   2453..2469    -  protein_bind   lac operator: The lac repressor binds to the lac operator to inhibit transcription in E. coli. This inhibition can be relieved by adding lactose or isopropyl-β-D-thiogalactopyranoside (IPTG). lac repressor encoded by lacI
   2477..2507    -  promoter       lac promoter: promoter for the E. coli lac operon
   2522..2543    -  protein_bind   CAP binding site: CAP binding activates transcription in the presence of cAMP. E. coli catabolite activator protein
   2556..2648    -  CDS            lacI (fragment): lac repressor; lacI; The lac repressor binds to the lac operator to inhibit transcription in E. coli. This inhibition can be relieved by adding lactose or isopropyl-β-D-thiogalactopyranoside (IPTG).
   2831..3419    -  rep_origin     ori: high-copy-number ColE1/pMB1/pBR322/pUC origin of replication
   3590..4450    -  CDS            AmpR: β-lactamase; bla; confers resistance to ampicillin, carbenicillin, and related antibiotics
   4451..4555    -  promoter       AmpR promoter: bla
   4650..35      +  CDS            rop (fragment) (across the origin): Rop protein, which maintains plasmids at low copy number; rop
>Addgene plasmid #227256 | qTAG-C-mStayGold-EFS-Puro | addgene full sequence | sequence record 451990 | Addgene NGS Result
TCGCGCGTTTCGGTGATGACGGTGAAAACCTCTGACACATGCAGCTCCCGGAGACGGTCACAGCTTGTCT
GTAAGCGGATGCCGGGAGCAGACAAGCCCGTCAGGGCGCGTCAGCGGGTGTTGGCGGGTGTCGGGGCTGG
CTTAACTATGCGGCATCAGAGCAGATTGTACTGAGAGTGCACCATATGCGGTGTGAAATACCGCACAGAT
GCGTAAGGAGAAAATACCGCATCAGGCGCCATTCGCCATTCAGGCTGCGCAACTGTTGGGAAGGGCGATC
GGTGCGGGCCTCTTCGCTATTACGCCAGCTGGCGAAAGGGGGATGTGCTGCAAGGCGATTAAGTTGGGTA
ACGCCAGGGTTTTCCCAGTCACGACGTTGTAAAACGACGGCCAGTGAATTCGGAGGAAGCGGAGGATCTG
GCGGTACCGGAGGTGGCGGAAGCATGGTGTCTACAGGCGAGGAACTGTTTACCGGCGTGGTGCCCTTCAA
GTTCCAGCTGAAGGGCACCATCAACGGCAAGAGCTTCACCGTGGAAGGCGAGGGCGAGGGCAATAGCCAC
GAGGGCAGCCACAAAGGCAAGTATGTGTGCACCAGCGGCAAACTGCCAATGTCTTGGGCCGCCCTGGGAA
CTAGCTTCGGCTATGGCATGAAATACTATACCAAGTACCCCAGCGGCCTGAAAAACTGGTTCCACGAGGT
GATGCCTGAGGGCTTCACCTACGACAGACACATCCAGTACAAGGGCGACGGCAGCATCCACGCCAAGCAC
CAGCACTTCATGAAGAACGGCACCTACCACAACATCGTGGAGTTCACCGGCCAGGACTTCAAGGAGAACA
GCCCCGTGCTGACCGGCGACATGGACGTGAGCCTGCCCAACGAGGTGCAGCACATCCCCATTGATGACGG
CGTGGAGTGCACAGTGACCCTGCAGTACCCTCTGCTGAGCGACGAAAGCAAGTGCGTGGAAGCCTATCAG
AACACCATCATCAAGCCCCTGCACAATCAGCCAGCCCCCGATGTGCCATTTCACTGGATCAGAAAGCAGT
ACACCCAGAGCAAGGACGACACCGAGGAGAGAGACCACATCATCCAGAGCGAGACCCTGGAGGCCCACCT
GGGAGGTGGCGGTTCCGGCAAGCCCATCCCCAACCCCCTGCTGGGCCTGGACAGCACCGGAGGTGGCGGA
TCAACGCGTTACCGTTCGTATAGCATACATTATACGAAGTTATCTGGATCCTGATAATGATCATAATCAG
CCATACCACATTTGTAGAGGTTTTACTTGCTTTAAAAAACCTCCCACACCTCCCCCTGAACCTGAAACAT
AAAATGAATGCAATTGTTGTTGTTAACTTGTTTATTGCAGCTTATAATGGTTACAAATAAAGCAATAGCA
TCACAAATTTCACAAATAAAGCATTTTTTTCACTGCATTCTAGTTGTGGTTTGTCCAAACTCATCAATGT
ATCTTACTAGATTAGGTCTTGAAAGGAGTGGGAATTGGCTCCGGTGCCCGTCAGTGGGCAGAGCGCACAT
CGCCCACAGTCCCCGAGAAGTTGGGGGGAGGGGTCGGCAATTGATCCGGTGCCTAGAGAAGGTGGCGCGG
GGTAAACTGGGAAAGTGATGTCGTGTACTGGCTCCGCCTTTTTCCCGAGGGTGGGGGAGAACCGTATATA
AGTGCAGTAGTCGCCGTGAACGTTCTTTTTCGCAACGGGTTTGCCGCCAGAACACAGGGCCTCTAGAATG
ACCGAGTACAAGCCCACGGTGCGCCTCGCCACCCGCGACGACGTCCCCAGGGCCGTACGCACCCTCGCCG
CCGCGTTCGCCGACTACCCCGCCACGCGCCACACCGTCGATCCGGACCGCCACATCGAGCGGGTCACCGA
GCTGCAAGAACTCTTCCTCACGCGCGTCGGGCTCGACATCGGCAAGGTGTGGGTCGCGGACGACGGCGCC
GCGGTGGCGGTCTGGACCACGCCGGAGAGCGTCGAAGCGGGGGCGGTGTTCGCCGAGATCGGCCCGCGCA
TGGCCGAGTTGAGCGGTTCCCGGCTGGCCGCGCAGCAACAGATGGAAGGCCTCCTGGCGCCGCACCGGCC
CAAGGAGCCCGCGTGGTTCCTGGCCACCGTCGGCGTCTCGCCCGACCACCAGGGCAAGGGTCTGGGCAGC
GCCGTCGTGCTCCCCGGAGTGGAGGCGGCCGAGCGCGCCGGGGTGCCCGCCTTCCTGGAGACCTCCGCGC
CCCGCAACCTCCCCTTCTACGAGCGGCTCGGCTTCACCGTCACCGCCGACGTCGAGGTGCCCGAAGGACC
GCGCACCTGGTGCATGACCCGCAAGCCCGGTGCCCCCGGGATAACTTCGTATAGCATACATTATACGAAC
GGTAGCCTCGAGACCGGTAAGAGCAAGTGAAAGCTTGGCGTAATCATGGTCATAGCTGTTTCCTGTGTGA
AATTGTTATCCGCTCACAATTCCACACAACATACGAGCCGGAAGCATAAAGTGTAAAGCCTGGGGTGCCT
AATGAGTGAGCTAACTCACATTAATTGCGTTGCGCTCACTGCCCGCTTTCCAGTCGGGAAACCTGTCGTG
CCAGCTGCATTAATGAATCGGCCAACGCGCGGGGAGAGGCGGTTTGCGTATTGGGCGCTCTTCCGCTTCC
TCGCTCACTGACTCGCTGCGCTCGGTCGTTCGGCTGCGGCGAGCGGTATCAGCTCACTCAAAGGCGGTAA
TACGGTTATCCACAGAATCAGGGGATAACGCAGGAAAGAACATGTGAGCAAAAGGCCAGCAAAAGGCCAG
GAACCGTAAAAAGGCCGCGTTGCTGGCGTTTTTCCATAGGCTCCGCCCCCCTGACGAGCATCACAAAAAT
CGACGCTCAAGTCAGAGGTGGCGAAACCCGACAGGACTATAAAGATACCAGGCGTTTCCCCCTGGAAGCT
CCCTCGTGCGCTCTCCTGTTCCGACCCTGCCGCTTACCGGATACCTGTCCGCCTTTCTCCCTTCGGGAAG
CGTGGCGCTTTCTCATAGCTCACGCTGTAGGTATCTCAGTTCGGTGTAGGTCGTTCGCTCCAAGCTGGGC
TGTGTGCACGAACCCCCCGTTCAGCCCGACCGCTGCGCCTTATCCGGTAACTATCGTCTTGAGTCCAACC
CGGTAAGACACGACTTATCGCCACTGGCAGCAGCCACTGGTAACAGGATTAGCAGAGCGAGGTATGTAGG
CGGTGCTACAGAGTTCTTGAAGTGGTGGCCTAACTACGGCTACACTAGAAGAACAGTATTTGGTATCTGC
GCTCTGCTGAAGCCAGTTACCTTCGGAAAAAGAGTTGGTAGCTCTTGATCCGGCAAACAAACCACCGCTG
GTAGCGGTGGTTTTTTTGTTTGCAAGCAGCAGATTACGCGCAGAAAAAAAGGATCTCAAGAAGATCCTTT
GATCTTTTCTACGGGGTCTGACGCTCAGTGGAACGAAAACTCACGTTAAGGGATTTTGGTCATGAGATTA
TCAAAAAGGATCTTCACCTAGATCCTTTTAAATTAAAAATGAAGTTTTAAATCAATCTAAAGTATATATG
AGTAAACTTGGTCTGACAGTTACCAATGCTTAATCAGTGAGGCACCTATCTCAGCGATCTGTCTATTTCG
TTCATCCATAGTTGCCTGACTCCCCGTCGTGTAGATAACTACGATACGGGAGGGCTTACCATCTGGCCCC
AGTGCTGCAATGATACCGCGAGACCCACGCTCACCGGCTCCAGATTTATCAGCAATAAACCAGCCAGCCG
GAAGGGCCGAGCGCAGAAGTGGTCCTGCAACTTTATCCGCCTCCATCCAGTCTATTAATTGTTGCCGGGA
AGCTAGAGTAAGTAGTTCGCCAGTTAATAGTTTGCGCAACGTTGTTGCCATTGCTACAGGCATCGTGGTG
TCACGCTCGTCGTTTGGTATGGCTTCATTCAGCTCCGGTTCCCAACGATCAAGGCGAGTTACATGATCCC
CCATGTTGTGCAAAAAAGCGGTTAGCTCCTTCGGTCCTCCGATCGTTGTCAGAAGTAAGTTGGCCGCAGT
GTTATCACTCATGGTTATGGCAGCACTGCATAATTCTCTTACTGTCATGCCATCCGTAAGATGCTTTTCT
GTGACTGGTGAGTACTCAACCAAGTCATTCTGAGAATAGTGTATGCGGCGACCGAGTTGCTCTTGCCCGG
CGTCAATACGGGATAATACCGCGCCACATAGCAGAACTTTAAAAGTGCTCATCATTGGAAAACGTTCTTC
GGGGCGAAAACTCTCAAGGATCTTACCGCTGTTGAGATCCAGTTCGATGTAACCCACTCGTGCACCCAAC
TGATCTTCAGCATCTTTTACTTTCACCAGCGTTTCTGGGTGAGCAAAAACAGGAAGGCAAAATGCCGCAA
AAAAGGGAATAAGGGCGACACGGAAATGTTGAATACTCATACTCTTCCTTTTTCAATATTATTGAAGCAT
TTATCAGGGTTATTGTCTCATGAGCGGATACATATTTGAATGTATTTAGAAAAATAAACAAATAGGGGTT
CCGCGCACATTTCCCCGAAAAGTGCCACCTGACGTCTAAGAAACCATTATTATCATGACATTAACCTATA
AAAATAGGCGTATCACGAGGCCCTTTCGTC
